>Addgene plasmid #202153 | pL0_DE-mRuby3 | addgene full sequence | sequence record 405615 | Addgene NGS Result
CAGAGGTAGTTGGCGTCATCGAGCGCCATCTCGAACCGACGTTGCTGGCCGTACATTTGTACGGCTCCGC
AGTGGATGGCGGCCTGAAGCCACACAGTGATATTGATTTGCTGGTTACGGTGACCGTAAGGCTTGATGAA
ACAACGCGGCGAGCTTTGATCAACGACCTTTTGGAAACTTCGGCTTCCCCTGGAGAGAGTGAGATTCTCC
GCGCTGTAGAAGTCACCATTGTTGTGCACGACGACATCATTCCGTGGCGTTATCCAGCTAAGCGCGAACT
GCAATTTGGAGAATGGCAGCGCAATGACATTCTTGCTGGTATCTTCGAGCCAGCCACGATCGACATTGAT
CTGGCTATCTTGCTGACAAAAGCAAGAGAACATAGCGTTGCCTTGGTAGGTCCAGCGGCGGAGGAACTCT
TTGATCCGGTTCCTGAACAGGATCTATTTGAGGCGCTAAATGAAACCTTAACGCTATGGAACTCGCCGCC
CGACTGGGCTGGCGATGAGCGAAATGTAGTGCTTACGTTGTCCCGCATTTGGTACAGCGCAGTAACCGGC
AAAATCGCGCCGAAGGATGTCGCTGCCGACTGGGCAATGGAGCGCCTGCCGGCCCAGTATCAGCCCGTCA
TACTTGAAGCTAGACAGGCTTATCTTGGACAAGAAGAAGATCGCTTGGCCTCGCGCGCAGATCAGTTGGA
AGAATTTGTCCACTACGTGAAAGGCGAGATCACCAAGGTAGTCGGCAAATAATAATCACCTAGAATGCAT
GACCAAAATCCCTTAACGTGAGTTTTCGTTCCACTGAGCGTCAGACCCCGTAGAAAAGATCAAAGGATCT
TCTTGAGATCCTTTTTTTCTGCGCGTAATCTGCTGCTTGCAAACAAAAAAACCACCGCTACCAGCGGTGG
TTTGTTTGCCGGATCAAGAGCTACCAACTCTTTTTCCGAAGGTAACTGGCTTCAGCAGAGCGCAGATACC
AAATACTGTTCTTCTAGTGTAGCCGTAGTTAGGCCACCACTTCAAGAACTCTGTAGCACCGCCTACATAC
CTCGCTCTGCTAATCCTGTTACCAGTGGCTGCTGCCAGTGGCGATAAGTCGTGTCTTACCGGGTTGGACT
CAAGACGATAGTTACCGGATAAGGCGCAGCGGTCGGGCTGAACGGGGGGTTCGTGCACACAGCCCAGCTT
GGAGCGAACGACCTACACCGAACTGAGATACCTACAGCGTGAGCTATGAGAAAGCGCCACGCTTCCCGAA
GGGAGAAAGGCGGACAGGTATCCGGTAAGCGGCAGGGTCGGAACAGGAGAGCGCACGAGGGAGCTTCCAG
GGGGAAACGCCTGGTATCTTTATAGTCCTGTCGGGTTTCGCCACCTCTGACTTGAGCGTCGATTTTTGTG
ATGCTCGTCAGGGGGGCGGAGCCTATGGAAAAACGCCAGCAACGCGGCCTTTTTACGGTTCCTGGCCTTT
TGCTGGCCTTTTGCTCACATGTTCTTTCCTGCGTTATCCCCTGATTCTGTGGGTGGAAGGGCTCGGAGTT
GTGGTAATCTATGTATCCTGGTGGTCTCTAAGCTTACTTGTACAGCTCGTCCATGCCACCACCAAGGTTG
CTGTATTTGGCAACTGCCACTTCTCTTTGCACTACGTAGGTTTCATTGTCACTCTCCTCGATCCTTTCCA
GGCGGTGATCAACGGCATGGACACCGGGCATCTTGATGTTCCCGACGGTCTTTTTTGACCTGTAAGTTGT
CACGAAGTTGCAGTGCAGATGGCCACCACCATCAACTTTCAGTGCGATGTCAGTGTATCCTCTCAGACCA
CCATCTGCTGGATACATCATCTCTGTATTAGGCTCCCAACCCTTGGTCTTCTTCTGCATCACGGGACCAT
TGGAGGGAAAGTTTACCCCTCTGACCTTGACGTTGTAGACGAGCTCGCCATCCTCAAGGCTGGTGTCCTG
CGTGACGGTGACGACTCCACCATCTTCGTATCTCGTAACTCTTTCCCAAGTAAAACCCTCAGGAAAGGAC
TGTTTAAAGAAATCAGGGATGTCGGCCGGGTACTTGATAAAGGTACGGCTGCCATACATGAACGACGTGG
CAAGAATGTCAAAGGCAAATGGCAGGGGTCCTCCCTCGATGACTTTGATCCTCATGGTTTGCACTCCCTC
GTACGGTCTGCCTTCTCCTTCACCTGTGCATTTGAATTGGTGGCCGTTGACCGAACCTTCCATGACCACC
TTCATACGCATATTTTCCTTGATCAGTTCTTCGCCCTTAGACACACCTTGAGACCTGAGACGAGACGAGA
CAGCCTGAGAATGGATGCGAGTAATGAGCTCGGCACAAAATCACCACTCGATACAGGCAGCCCATCAGTC
CGGGACGGCGTCAGCGGGAGAGCCGTTGTAAGGCGGCAGACTTTGCTCATGTTACCGATGCTATTCGGAA
GAACGGCAACTAAGCTGCCGGGTTTGAAACACGGATGATCTCGCGGAGGGTAGCATGTTGATTGTAACGA
TGACAGAGCGTTGCTGCCTGTGATCACCGCTCCTCTAGAGTCGACTTGCAGGCATGCAAGCTTAGCAAGC
GAACCGGAATTGCCAGCTGGGGCGCCCTCTGGTAAGGTTGGGAAGCCCTGCAAAGTAAACTGGATGGCTT
TCTTGCCGCCAAGGATCTGATGGCGCAGGGGATCAATATCTGATCAAGAGACAGGATGAGGATCGTTTCG
CATGAGGGAAGCGGTGATCGCCGAAGTATCGACTCAACTAT
Features (pLannotate 1.2.2; 5 found; start..end, strand, type, name):
    843..1431    +  rep_origin     ori: high-copy-number ColE1/pMB1/pBR322/pUC origin of replication
   1577..2284    -  CDS            mRuby3: mRuby3 is a basic (constitutively fluorescent) red fluorescent protein published in 2016, derived from Entacmaea quadricolor. It has low acid sensitivity.
   2551..2583    +  misc_feature   MCS (fragment): pUC18/19 multiple cloning site
   2584..2700    +  CDS            tnpA (fragment): TN5P_ECOLX - Also known as tnp. Experimental evidence at protein level: Swiss-Prot protein existence level 1. Mediates transposition of transposon Tn5 by a 'cut and paste' mechanism. First, the monomeric transposase binds the 19 bp inverted DNA repeats flanking the transposon. Then, dimerization of the DNA- bound transposase creates a synaptic DNA complex. After nicking of the first DNA strand, excision of the transposon proceeds through a series of intermediates. The transposase then mediates the insertion of the transposon at a new site by strand transfer. The activity of the wild- type tran
   2732..749     +  CDS            aadA (across the origin): S3AD_ECOLX - Experimental evidence at protein level: Swiss-Prot protein existence level 1. Mediates bacterial resistance to the antibiotics streptomycin and spectinomycin. From Escherichia coli.
