[The description below was written by a language model from this plasmid's Addgene catalogue record and pLannotate feature annotations shown in this document.]
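Description:
pL0_DE-mRuby3 is a small (about 2.8 kb) Level 0 parts plasmid from the universal Loop assembly toolkit, a synthetic-biology system for building multi-part constructs hierarchically from standardised modules. It is built on the pL0R backbone and is maintained in E. coli at high copy through a ColE1/pUC-type origin of replication. Selection is with spectinomycin, conferred by the aadA aminoglycoside adenylyltransferase gene, which in the sequenced record spans the numbering origin of the circular map.

The payload is the coding sequence for mRuby3, a constitutively fluorescent red protein derived from the sea anemone Entacmaea quadricolor, recorded as an unmutated insert of roughly 0.7 kb that was placed in the backbone by Gibson assembly. The feature table lists no promoter, terminator or tag associated with the fluorescent protein, consistent with a Level 0 part that is a bare module and not an expression unit. The "DE" designation refers to the assembly overhangs flanking the part. These define the position that mRuby3 takes when it is combined with other Level 0 parts into a Level 1 transcriptional unit, although the record does not describe the flanking restriction sites or the overhang sequences themselves.

The remaining annotations, a short pUC multiple cloning site fragment and a short fragment matching the Tn5 transposase gene, appear to be backbone remnants adjacent to the resistance cassette and not functional elements. The plasmid serves as a source of a red fluorescent reporter or fusion module for building Level 1 constructs.
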