Addgene plasmid #202153: pL0_DE-mRuby3
Purpose: Level 0 plasmid containing a mRuby3 fluorescent protein with DE overhangs used to build a level 1 construct.
Depositing lab: Christopher Dupont. Depositing organization: J. Craig Venter Institute (JCVI). Publication: Universal loop assembly: open, efficient and cross-kingdom DNA fabrication. Pollak B, Matute T, Nunez I, Cerda A, Lopez C, Vargas V, Kan A, Bielinski V, von Dassow P, Dupont CL, Federici F. Synth Biol (Oxf). 2020;5(1):ysaa001. doi: 10.1093/synbio/ysaa001. Epub 2020 Feb 5. PubMed 32161816.
Backbone
  Vector backbone: pL0R
  Vector type: Synthetic Biology
Growth in bacteria
  Bacterial resistance: Spectinomycin, 50 μg/mL
  Growth temperature: 37°C
  Growth strain: DH5alpha
  Copy number: High Copy
Gene/Insert
  Gene/Insert name: mRuby3 gene
  Species: Entacmaea quadricolor
  Insert size (bp): 719
  Mutation: None
  Cloning method: Gibson Cloning
How to cite: pL0_DE-mRuby3 was a gift from Christopher Dupont (Addgene plasmid # 202153 ; http://n2t.net/addgene:202153 ; RRID:Addgene_202153)
